>Addgene plasmid #160698 | pcDNA-GFP-BIRC3-NU | addgene full sequence | sequence record 317524 | Addgene NGS Result
GACATTGATTATTGACTAGTTATTAATAGTAATCAATTACGGGGTCATTAGTTCATAGCCCATATATGGA
GTTCCGCGTTACATAACTTACGGTAAATGGCCCGCCTGGCTGACCGCCCAACGACCCCCGCCCATTGACG
TCAATAATGACGTATGTTCCCATAGTAACGCCAATAGGGACTTTCCATTGACGTCAATGGGTGGAGTATT
TACGGTAAACTGCCCACTTGGCAGTACATCAAGTGTATCATATGCCAAGTACGCCCCCTATTGACGTCAA
TGACGGTAAATGGCCCGCCTGGCATTATGCCCAGTACATGACCTTATGGGACTTTCCTACTTGGCAGTAC
ATCTACGTATTAGTCATCGCTATTACCATGGTGATGCGGTTTTGGCAGTACATCAATGGGCGTGGATAGC
GGTTTGACTCACGGGGATTTCCAAGTCTCCACCCCATTGACGTCAATGGGAGTTTGTTTTGGCACCAAAA
TCAACGGGACTTTCCAAAATGTCGTAACAACTCCGCCCCATTGACGCAAATGGGCGGTAGGCGTGTACGG
TGGGAGGTCTATATAAGCAGAGCTCTCTGGCTAACTAGAGAACCCACTGCTTACTGGCTTATCGAAATTA
ATACGACTCACTATAGGGAGACCCAAGCTGGCTAGCGTTTAAACTTAAGCTTGGTACCGAGCTCGGATCC
ATGGTGAGCAAGGGCGAGGAGCTGTTCACCGGGGTGGTGCCCATCCTGGTCGAGCTGGACGGCGACGTAA
ACGGCCACAAGTTCAGCGTGTCTGGCGAGGGCGAGGGCGATGCCACCTACGGCAAGCTGACCCTGAAGTT
CATCTGCACCACCGGCAAGCTGCCCGTGCCCTGGCCCACCCTCGTGACCACCCTGACCTACGGCGTGCAG
TGCTTCAGCCGCTACCCCGACCACATGAAGCAGCACGACTTCTTCAAGTCCGCCATGCCCGAAGGCTACG
TCCAGGAGCGCACCATCTTCTTCAAGGACGACGGCAACTACAAGACCCGCGCCGAGGTGAAGTTCGAGGG
CGACACCCTGGTGAACCGCATCGAGCTGAAGGGCATCGACTTCAAGGAGGACGGCAACATCCTGGGGCAC
AAGCTGGAGTACAACTACAACAGCCACAACGTCTATATCATGGCCGACAAGCAGAAGAACGGCATCAAGG
CGAACTTCAAGATCCGCCACAACATCGAGGACGGCAGCGTGCAGCTCGCCGACCACTACCAGCAGAACAC
CCCCATCGGCGACGGCCCCGTGCTGCTGCCCGACAACCACTACCTGAGCACCCAGTCCGCCCTGAGCAAA
GACCCCAACGAGAAGCGCGATCACATGGTCCTGCTGGAGTTCGTGACCGCCGCCGGGATCACTCTCGGCA
TGGACGAGCTGTACAAGAACATAGTAGAAAACAGCATATTCTTATCAAATTTGATGAAAAGCGCCAACAC
GTTTGAACTGAAATACGACTTGTCATGTGAACTGTACCGAATGTCTACGTATTCCACTTTTCCTGCTGGG
GTTCCTGTCTCAGAAAGGAGTCTTGCTCGTGCTGGTTTCTATTACACTGGTGTGAATGACAAGGTCAAAT
GCTTCTGTTGTGGCCTGATGCTGGATAACTGGAAAAGAGGAGACAGTCCTACTGAAAAGCATAAAAAGTT
GTATCCTAGCTGCAGATTCGTTCAGAGTCTAAATTCCGTTAACAACTTGGAAGCTACCTCTCAGCCTACT
TTTCCTTCTTCAGTAACAAATTCCACACACTCATTACTTCCGGGTACAGAAAACAGTGGATATTTCCGTG
GCTCTTATTCAAACTCTCCATCAAATCCTGTAAACTCCAGAGCAAATCAAGATTTTTCTGCCTTGATGAG
AAGTTCCTACCACTGTGCAATGAATAACGAAAATGCCAGATTACTTACTTTTCAGACATGGCCATTGACT
TTTCTGTCGCCAACAGATCTGGCAAAAGCAGGCTTTTACTACATAGGACCTGGAGACAGAGTGGCTTGCT
TTGCCTGTGGTGGAAAATTGAGCAATTGGGAACCGAAGGATAATGCTATGTCAGAACACCTGAGACATTT
TCCCAAATGCCCATTTATAGAAAATCAGCTTCAAGACACTTCAAGATACACAGTTTCTAATCTGAGCATG
CAGACACATGCAGCCCGCTTTAAAACATTCTTTAACTGGCCCTCTAGTGTTCTAGTTAATCCTGAGCAGC
TTGCAAGTGCGGGTTTTTATTATGTGGGTAACAGTGATGATGTCAAATGCTTTTGCTGTGATGGTGGACT
CAGGTGTTGGGAATCTGGAGATGATCCATGGGTTCAACATGCCAAGTGGTTTCCAAGGTGTGAGTACTTG
ATAAGAATTAAAGGACAGGAGTTCATCCGTCAAGTTCAAGCCAGTTACCCTCATCTACTTGAACAGCTGC
TATCCACATCAGACAGCCCAGGAGATGAAAATGCAGAGTCATCAATTATCCATTTTGAACCTGGAGAAGA
CCATTCAGAAGATGCAATCATGATGAATACTCCTGTGATTAATGCTGCCGTGGAAATGGGCTTTAGTAGA
AGCCTGGTAAAACAGACAGTTCAGAGAAAAATCCTAGCAACTGGAGAGAATTATAGACTAGTCAATGATC
TTGTGTTAGACTTACTCAATGCAGAAGATGAAATAAGGGAAGAGGAGAGAGAAAGAGCAACTGAGGAAAA
AGAATCAAATGATTTATTATTAATCCGGAAGAATAGAATGGCACTTTTTCAACATTTGACTTGTGTAATT
CCAATCCTGGATAGTCTACTAACTGCCGGAATTATTAATGAACAAGAACATGATGTTATTAAACAGAAGA
CACAGACGTCTTTACAAGCAAGAGAACTGATTGATACGATTTTAGTAAAAGGAAATATTGCAGCCACTGT
ATTCAGAAACTCTCTGCAAGAAGCTGAAGCTGTGTTATATGAGCATTTATTTGTGCAACAGGACATAAAA
TATATTCCCACAGAAGATGTTTCAGATCTACCAGTGGAAGAACAATTGCGGAGACTACAAGAAGAAAGAA
CATGTAAAGTGTGTATGGACAAAGAAGTGTCCATAGTGTTTATTCCTTGTGGTCATCTAGTAGTATGCAA
AGATTGTGCTCCTTCTTTAAGAAAGTGTCCTATTTGTAGGAGTACAATCAAGGGTACAGTTCGTACATTT
CTTTCATGAGAGCTCGGATCCACTAGTCCAGTGTGGTGGAATTCTGCAGATATCCAGCACAGTGGCGGCC
GCTCGAGTCTAGAGGGCCCGTTTAAACCCGCTGATCAGCCTCGACTGTGCCTTCTAGTTGCCAGCCATCT
GTTGTTTGCCCCTCCCCCGTGCCTTCCTTGACCCTGGAAGGTGCCACTCCCACTGTCCTTTCCTAATAAA
ATGAGGAAATTGCATCGCATTGTCTGAGTAGGTGTCATTCTATTCTGGGGGGTGGGGTGGGGCAGGACAG
CAAGGGGGAGGATTGGGAAGACAATAGCAGGCATGCTGGGGATGCGGTGGGCTCTATGGCTTCTGAGGCG
GAAAGAACCAGCTGGGGCTCTAGGGGGTATCCCC
[124 nt withheld, positions 3605-3728]
C
[91 nt withheld, positions 3730-3820]
A
[49 nt withheld, positions 3822-3870]
CCTTTGACGTTGGAGTCCACGTTCTTT
[37 nt withheld, positions 3898-3934]
ACCCTATCTCGGTCTATTCTTTTGATTTATAAGGGATTTTGCCGATTTCGGCCTATTGGTTAAAAAATGA
GCTGATTTAACAAAAATTTAACGCGAATTAATTCTGTGGAATGTGTGTCAGTTAGGGTGTGGAAAGTCCC
CAGGCTCCCCAGCAGGCAGAAGTATGCAAAGCATGCATCTCAATTAGTCAGCAACCAGGTGTGGAAAGTC
CCCAGGCTCCCCAGCAGGCAGAAGTATGCAAAGCATGCATCTCAATTAGTCAGCAACCATAGTCCCGCCC
CTAACTCCGCCCATCCCGCCCCTAACTCCGCCCAGTTCCGCCCATTCTCCGCCCCATGGCTGACTAATTT
TTTTTATTTATGCAGAGGCCGAGGCCGCCTCTGCCTCTGAGCTATTCCAGAAGTAGTGAGGAGGCTTTTT
TGGAGGCCTAGGCTTTTGCAAAAAGCTCCCGGGAGCTTGTATATCCATTTTCGGATCTGATCAAGAGACA
GGATGAGGATCGTTTCGCATGATTGAACAAGATGGATTGCACGCAGGTTCTCCGGCCGCTTGGGTGGAGA
GGCTATTCGGCTATGACTGGGCACAACAGACAATCGGCTGCTCTGATGCCGCCGTGTTCCGGCTGTCAGC
GCAGGGGCGCCCGGTTCTTTTTGTCAAGACCGACCTGTCCGGTGCCCTGAATGAACTGCAGGACGAGGCA
GCGCGGCTATCGTGGCTGGCCACGACGGGCGTTCCTTGCGCAGCTGTGCTCGACGTTGTCACTGAAGCGG
GAAGGGACTGGCTGCTATTGGGCGAAGTGCCGGGGCAGGATCTCCTGTCATCTCACCTTGCTCCTGCCGA
GAAAGTATCCATCATGGCTGATGCAATGCGGCGGCTGCATACGCTTGATCCGGCTACCTGCCCATTCGAC
CACCAAGCGAAACATCGCATCGAGCGAGCACGTACTCGGATGGAAGCCGGTCTTGTCGATCAGGATGATC
TGGACGAAGAGCATCAGGGGCTCGCGCCAGCCGAACTGTTCGCCAGGCTCAAGGCGCGCATGCCCGACGG
CGAGGATCTCGTCGTGACCCATGGCGATGCCTGCTTGCCGAATATCATGGTGGAAAATGGCCGCTTTTCT
GGATTCATCGACTGTGGCCGGCTGGGTGTGGCGGACCGCTATCAGGACATAGCGTTGGCTACCCGTGATA
TTGCTGAAGAGCTTGGCGGCGAATGGGCTGACCGCTTCCTCGTGCTTTACGGTATCGCCGCTCCCGATTC
GCAGCGCATCGCCTTCTATCGCCTTCTTGACGAGTTCTTCTGAGCGGGACTCTGGGGTTCGAAATGACCG
ACCAAGCGACGCCCAACCTGCCATCACGAGATTTCGATTCCACCGCCGCCTTCTATGAAAGGTTGGGCTT
CGGAATCGTTTTCCGGGACGCCGGCTGGATGATCCTCCAGCGCGGGGATCTCATGCTGGAGTTCTTCGCC
CACCCCAACTTGTTTATTGCAGCTTATAATGGTTACAAATAAAGCAATAGCATCACAAATTTCACAAATA
AAGCATTTTTTTCACTGCATTCTAGTTGTGGTTTGTCCAAACTCATCAATGTATCTTATCATGTCTGTAT
ACCGTCGACCTCTAGCTAGAGCTTGGCGTAATCATGGTCATAGCTGTTTCCTGTGTGAAATTGTTATCCG
CTCACAATTCCACACAACATACGAGCCGGAAGCATAAAGTGTAAAGCCTGGGGTGCCTAATGAGTGAGCT
AACTCACATTAATTGCGTTGCGCTCACTGCCCGCTTTCCAGTCGGGAAACCTGTCGTGCCAGCTGCATTA
ATGAATCGGCCAACGCGCGGGGAGAGGCGGTTTGCGTATTGGGCGCTCTTCCGCTTCCTCGCTCACTGAC
TCGCTGCGCTCGGTCGTTCGGCTGCGGCGAGCGGTATCAGCTCACTCAAAGGCGGTAATACGGTTATCCA
CAGAATCAGGGGATAACGCAGGAAAGAACATGTGAGCAAAAGGCCAGCAAAAGGCCAGGAACCGTAAAAA
GGCCGCGTTGCTGGCGTTTTTCCATAGGCTCCGCCCCCCTGACGAGCATCACAAAAATCGACGCTCAAGT
CAGAGGTGGCGAAACCCGACAGGACTATAAAGATACCAGGCGTTTCCCCCTGGAAGCTCCCTCGTGCGCT
CTCCTGTTCCGACCCTGCCGCTTACCGGATACCTGTCCGCCTTTCTCCCTTCGGGAAGCGTGGCGCTTTC
TCATAGCTCACGCTGTAGGTATCTCAGTTCGGTGTAGGTCGTTCGCTCCAAGCTGGGCTGTGTGCACGAA
CCCCCCGTTCAGCCCGACCGCTGCGCCTTATCCGGTAACTATCGTCTTGAGTCCAACCCGGTAAGACACG
ACTTATCGCCACTGGCAGCAGCCACTGGTAACAGGATTAGCAGAGCGAGGTATGTAGGCGGTGCTACAGA
GTTCTTGAAGTGGTGGCCTAACTACGGCTACACTAGAAGAACAGTATTTGGTATCTGCGCTCTGCTGAAG
CCAGTTACCTTCGGAAAAAGAGTTGGTAGCTCTTGATCCGGCAAACAAACCACCGCTGGTAGCGGTGGTT
TTTTTGTTTGCAAGCAGCAGATTACGCGCAGAAAAAAAGGATCTCAAGAAGATCCTTTGATCTTTTCTAC
GGGGTCTGACGCTCAGTGGAACGAAAACTCACGTTAAGGGATTTTGGTCATGAGATTATCAAAAAGGATC
TTCACCTAGATCCTTTTAAATTAAAAATGAAGTTTTAAATCAATCTAAAGTATATATGAGTAAACTTGGT
CTGACAGTTACCAATGCTTAATCAGTGAGGCACCTATCTCAGCGATCTGTCTATTTCGTTCATCCATAGT
TGCCTGACTCCCCGTCGTGTAGATAACTACGATACGGGAGGGCTTACCATCTGGCCCCAGTGCTGCAATG
ATACCGCGAGACCCACGCTCACCGGCTCCAGATTTATCAGCAATAAACCAGCCAGCCGGAAGGGCCGAGC
GCAGAAGTGGTCCTGCAACTTTATCCGCCTCCATCCAGTCTATTAATTGTTGCCGGGAAGCTAGAGTAAG
TAGTTCGCCAGTTAATAGTTTGCGCAACGTTGTTGCCATTGCTACAGGCATCGTGGTGTCACGCTCGTCG
TTTGGTATGGCTTCATTCAGCTCCGGTTCCCAACGATCAAGGCGAGTTACATGATCCCCCATGTTGTGCA
AAAAAGCGGTTAGCTCCTTCGGTCCTCCGATCGTTGTCAGAAGTAAGTTGGCCGCAGTGTTATCACTCAT
GGTTATGGCAGCACTGCATAATTCTCTTACTGTCATGCCATCCGTAAGATGCTTTTCTGTGACTGGTGAG
TACTCAACCAAGTCATTCTGAGAATAGTGTATGCGGCGACCGAGTTGCTCTTGCCCGGCGTCAATACGGG
ATAATACCGCGCCACATAGCAGAACTTTAAAAGTGCTCATCATTGGAAAACGTTCTTCGGGGCGAAAACT
CTCAAGGATCTTACCGCTGTTGAGATCCAGTTCGATGTAACCCACTCGTGCACCCAACTGATCTTCAGCA
TCTTTTACTTTCACCAGCGTTTCTGGGTGAGCAAAAACAGGAAGGCAAAATGCCGCAAAAAAGGGAATAA
GGGCGACACGGAAATGTTGAATACTCATACTCTTCCTTTTTCAATATTATTGAAGCATTTATCAGGGTTA
TTGTCTCATGAGCGGATACATATTTGAATGTATTTAGAAAAATAAACAAATAGGGGTTCCGCGCACATTT
CCCCGAAAAGTGCCACCTGACGTCGACGGATCGGGAGATCTCCCGATCCCCTATGGTGCACTCTCAGTAC
AATCTGCTCTGATGCCGCATAGTTAAGCCAGTATCTGCTCCCTGCTTGTGTGTTGGAGGTCGCTGAGTAG
TGCGCGAGCAAAATTTAAGCTACAACAAGGCAAGGCTTGACCGACAATTGCATGAAGAATCTGCTTAGGG
TTAGGCGTTTTGCGCTGCTTCGCGATGTACGGGCCAGATATACGCGTT
Features (pLannotate 1.2.2; 21 found; start..end, strand, type, name):
      1..380     +  enhancer       CMV enhancer: human cytomegalovirus immediate early enhancer
    381..584     +  promoter       CMV promoter: human cytomegalovirus (CMV) immediate early promoter
    580..613     +  LTR            5' LTR (truncated) (fragment): truncated 5' long terminal repeat (LTR) from HIV-1
    629..647     +  promoter       T7 promoter: promoter for bacteriophage T7 RNA polymerase
    701..1417    +  CDS            EGFP: EGFP is a basic (constitutively fluorescent) green fluorescent protein published in 1996, derived from Aequorea victoria. It is reported to be a rapidly-maturing weak dimer with moderate acid sensitivity.
   1418..3226    +  CDS            BIRC3: BIRC3_HUMAN - Also known as API2, MIHC, RNF49. Experimental evidence at protein level: Swiss-Prot protein existence level 1. Multi-functional protein which regulates not only caspases and apoptosis, but also modulates inflammatory signaling and immunity, mitogenic kinase signaling and cell proliferation, as well as cell invasion and metastasis. Acts as an E3 ubiquitin-protein ligase regulating NF-kappa-B signaling and regulates both canonical and non- canonical NF-kappa-B signaling by acting in opposite directions: acts as a positive regulator of the canonical pathway and suppresses constituti
   3335..3559    +  polyA_signal   bGH poly(A) signal: bovine growth hormone polyadenylation signal
   3563..3584    +  promoter       SV40 promoter (fragment): SV40 enhancer and early promoter
   3605..4033    +  rep_origin     f1 ori (sequence partly withheld): f1 bacteriophage origin of replication; arrow indicates direction of (+) strand synthesis
   4047..4376    +  promoter       SV40 promoter: SV40 enhancer and early promoter
   4443..5234    +  CDS            neo: KKA2_KLEPN - Also known as kan, nptII. Experimental evidence at protein level: Swiss-Prot protein existence level 1. Resistance to kanamycin, neomycin, paromomycin, ribostamycin, butirosin and gentamicin B. From Klebsiella pneumoniae.
   5258..5416    +  CDS            ble (fragment): BLE_KLEPN - Experimental evidence at protein level: Swiss-Prot protein existence level 1. Binding protein with a strong affinity to the bleomycin family of antibiotics. Binds to CL990; an antimitotic-antibiotic compound. From Klebsiella pneumoniae.
   5411..5532    +  polyA_signal   SV40 poly(A) signal: SV40 polyadenylation signal
   5605..5621    -  protein_bind   lac operator: The lac repressor binds to the lac operator to inhibit transcription in E. coli. This inhibition can be relieved by adding lactose or isopropyl-β-D-thiogalactopyranoside (IPTG). lac repressor encoded by lacI
   5629..5659    -  promoter       lac promoter: promoter for the E. coli lac operon
   5674..5695    -  protein_bind   CAP binding site: CAP binding activates transcription in the presence of cAMP. E. coli catabolite activator protein
   5708..5800    -  CDS            lacI (fragment): lac repressor; lacI; The lac repressor binds to the lac operator to inhibit transcription in E. coli. This inhibition can be relieved by adding lactose or isopropyl-β-D-thiogalactopyranoside (IPTG).
   5983..6571    -  rep_origin     ori: high-copy-number ColE1/pMB1/pBR322/pUC origin of replication
   6742..7602    -  CDS            AmpR: β-lactamase; bla; confers resistance to ampicillin, carbenicillin, and related antibiotics
   7603..7707    -  promoter       AmpR promoter: bla
   7766..7818    -  misc_feature   bom (fragment): basis of mobility region from pBR322
