[The description below was written by a language model from this plasmid's Addgene catalogue record and pLannotate feature annotations shown in this document.]
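Description:
pcDNA-GFP-BIRC3-NU is a mammalian expression plasmid of about 8 kb built on the pcDNA3.1 backbone, designed to produce human BIRC3 (also known as cIAP2/API2) fused to GFP from a transcript that lacks the gene's endogenous 3'UTR. In bacteria it is maintained through a high-copy ColE1/pUC-type origin and selected with ampicillin via the β-lactamase gene. An f1 origin is also present, along with remnants of lac regulatory sequences that belong to the backbone.

The expression cassette is driven by the human cytomegalovirus immediate early enhancer and promoter, followed by a T7 promoter that could be used for in vitro transcription. The EGFP coding sequence lies immediately upstream of, and directly adjoins, the BIRC3 coding sequence, giving an N-terminally GFP-tagged protein. BIRC3 is an inhibitor-of-apoptosis family member with E3 ubiquitin ligase activity that modulates NF-κB signalling. Instead of the native BIRC3 3'UTR, the transcript is terminated by the bovine growth hormone polyadenylation signal from the vector. A separate SV40 promoter-driven neomycin phosphotransferase cassette with an SV40 poly(A) signal allows G418 selection of stably transfected mammalian cells. The short HIV-1 LTR, SV40 promoter, ble and lacI fragments flagged in the annotation appear to be partial matches rather than functional elements.

The associated publication title concerns BIRC3 protein functions gained through 3'UTR-mediated protein complex formation. This "no UTR" construct therefore most plausibly serves as a comparison for testing whether the 3'UTR influences the behaviour of the encoded protein, while the GFP tag provides fluorescent detection of the fusion. The record itself does not describe any companion constructs.
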