Addgene plasmid #160698: pcDNA-GFP-BIRC3-NU
Purpose: Expresses GFP-BIRC3 without the endogenous 3'UTR in mammalian cells
Depositing lab: Christine Mayr. Depositing organization: Memorial Sloan-Kettering Cancer Center. Publication: Gain of Additional BIRC3 Protein Functions through 3'-UTR-Mediated Protein Complex Formation. Lee SH, Mayr C. Mol Cell. 2019 May 16;74(4):701-712.e9. doi: 10.1016/j.molcel.2019.03.006. Epub 2019 Apr 1. PubMed 30948266.
Backbone
  Vector backbone: pcDNA3.1
  Vector type: Mammalian Expression
Growth in bacteria
  Bacterial resistance: Ampicillin, 100 μg/mL
  Growth temperature: 37°C
  Growth strain: DH5alpha
  Copy number: Unknown
Gene/Insert
  Gene/Insert name: GFP-BIRC3
  Species: H. sapiens (human)
  Entrez Gene: BIRC3 (a.k.a. AIP1, API2, CIAP2, HAIP1, HIAP1, IAP-1, MALT2, MIHC, RNF49, c-IAP2)
Terms and licenses: Academic/Nonprofit Terms; Industry Terms: Not Available to Industry
How to cite: pcDNA-GFP-BIRC3-NU was a gift from Christine Mayr (Addgene plasmid # 160698 ; http://n2t.net/addgene:160698 ; RRID:Addgene_160698)
